Addgene plasmid #178056: pAAV-UBC-XRI-HA
Purpose: Expression Recording Islands (XRIs) for recording cellular physiological histories along intracellular protein self-assembly. Contains XRI subunit with HA tag, under UBC promoter.
Depositing lab: Edward Boyden. Depositing organization: Massachusetts Institute of Technology. Publication: Recording of cellular physiological histories along optically readable self-assembling protein chains. Linghu C, An B, Shpokayte M, Celiker OT, Shmoel N, Zhang R, Zhang C, Park D, Park WM, Ramirez S, Boyden ES. Nat Biotechnol. 2023 Jan 2. doi: 10.1038/s41587-022-01586-7. PubMed 36593405.
Backbone
  Vector backbone: pAAV-UBC
  Backbone manufacturer: Epoch Life Science, Inc.
  Vector type: Mammalian Expression, AAV
Growth in bacteria
  Bacterial resistance: Ampicillin, 100 μg/mL
  Growth temperature: 37°C
  Growth strain: NEB Stable
  Copy number: High Copy
Gene/Insert
  Gene/Insert name: XRI-HA (alt name: 1POK(E239Y)-Linker25-HA-Linker3-MBP tag)
  Species: Synthetic
  Insert size (bp): 2379
  Promoter: Human ubiquitin C (UBC) promoter
  Tag / fusion protein: HA-MBP (C terminal on insert)
  Cloning method: Gibson Cloning
  Sequencing primers: 5′ GATCGCTGTGATCGTCACTTGG; 3′ GCAAACAACAGATGGCTGGC
Terms and licenses: Academic/Nonprofit Terms; Industry Terms: Not Available to Industry
Depositor comments: Please visit https://www.biorxiv.org/content/10.1101/2021.10.13.464006v1 for bioRxiv preprint.
How to cite: pAAV-UBC-XRI-HA was a gift from Edward Boyden (Addgene plasmid # 178056 ; http://n2t.net/addgene:178056 ; RRID:Addgene_178056)
