[The description below was written by a language model from this plasmid's Addgene catalogue record and the feature table of its GenBank file.]
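Description:
pAAV-UBC-XRI-HA is a 6,038 bp circular AAV transfer plasmid built on the pAAV-UBC backbone for mammalian expression, either by direct transfection or after packaging into recombinant AAV. Two AAV2 inverted terminal repeats flank the expression cassette and provide the cis signals needed for replication and encapsidation of the intervening DNA when rep, cap and helper functions are supplied in trans. Outside the ITRs, the plasmid carries a high-copy ColE1/pUC-type origin, a beta-lactamase gene with its own promoter for ampicillin selection in bacteria, and an f1 phage origin. The record lists a recombination-deficient strain for propagation, a common choice for keeping ITRs intact.

The payload is a synthetic 2,379 bp open reading frame, XRI-HA, driven by the human ubiquitin C promoter and terminated by the bovine growth hormone polyadenylation signal. According to the catalogue entry, the protein consists of 1POK carrying an E239Y substitution, followed by a linker, an HA epitope tag, a short second linker and a maltose-binding protein tag at the C terminus. The feature table annotates only the HA tag within this region, so the boundaries of the other domains are not marked.

This fusion is a subunit of an Expression Recording Island, a system in which subunits self-assemble into intracellular protein chains that can be read out optically. Subunits are added to the growing assembly as they are made, so the order of distinct epitope tags along the chain preserves a history of cellular physiological events. Here the broadly active UBC promoter drives expression of the HA-tagged subunit, which can be detected by anti-HA immunostaining. The record does not describe the partner constructs used with it.
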