LOCUS       Exported 6038 bp ds-DNA circular SYN 01-DEC-2021
DEFINITION  Expression Recording Islands (XRIs) for recording cellular
            physiological histories along intracellular protein self-assembly.
            Contains XRI subunit with HA tag, under UBC promoter..
ACCESSION   .
VERSION     .
KEYWORDS    pAAV-UBC-XRI-HA
SOURCE      synthetic DNA construct
  ORGANISM  synthetic DNA construct
REFERENCE   1 (bases 1 to 6038)
  AUTHORS   Linghu C, An B, Shpokayte M, Celiker OT, Shmoel N, Zhang C, Park WM,
            Ramirez S, Boyden ES
  TITLE     Recording of cellular physiological histories along optically
            readable self-assembling protein chains
  JOURNAL   bioRxiv 2021.10.13.464006
REFERENCE   2 (bases 1 to 6038)
  AUTHORS   .
  TITLE     Direct Submission
  JOURNAL   Exported Dec 1, 2021 from SnapGene Server 1.1.58
            http://www.snapgene.com
FEATURES             Location/Qualifiers
     source          1..6038
                     /organism="synthetic DNA construct"
                     /mol_type="other DNA"
     repeat_region   72..201
                     /label=AAV2 ITR
     promoter        274..672
                     /label=UbC promoter
                     /note="human ubiquitin C promoter"
     CDS             1932..1958
                     /codon_start=1
                     /product="HA (human influenza hemagglutinin) epitope tag"
                     /label=HA
                     /translation="YPYDVPDYA"
     polyA_signal    3090..3297
                     /label=bGH poly(A) signal
                     /note="bovine growth hormone polyadenylation signal"
     repeat_region   3467..3596
                     /label=AAV2 ITR
     primer_bind     complement(3662..3679)
                     /label=L4440
                     /note="L4440 vector, forward primer"
     rep_origin      complement(3833..4421)
                     /direction=LEFT
                     /label=ori
                     /note="high-copy-number ColE1/pMB1/pBR322/pUC origin of
                     replication"
     primer_bind     complement(3913..3932)
                     /label=pBR322ori-F
                     /note="pBR322 origin, forward primer"
     CDS             complement(4592..5452)
                     /codon_start=1
                     /gene="bla"
                     /product="beta-lactamase"
                     /label=AmpR
                     /note="confers resistance to ampicillin, carbenicillin, and
                     related antibiotics"
                     /translation="MSIQHFRVALIPFFAAFCLPVFAHPETLVKVKDAEDQLGARVGYI
                     ELDLNSGKILESFRPEERFPMMSTFKVLLCGAVLSRIDAGQEQLGRRIHYSQNDLVEYS
                     PVTEKHLTDGMTVRELCSAAITMSDNTAANLLLTTIGGPKELTAFLHNMGDHVTRLDRW
                     EPELNEAIPNDERDTTMPVAMATTLRKLLTGELLTLASRQQLIDWMEADKVAGPLLRSA
                     LPAGWFIADKSGAGERGSRGIIAALGPDGKPSRIVVIYTTGSQATMDERNRQIAEIGAS
                     LIKHW"
     primer_bind     5215..5234
                     /label=Amp-R
                     /note="Ampicillin resistance gene, reverse primer"
     promoter        complement(5453..5557)
                     /gene="bla"
                     /label=AmpR promoter
     rep_origin      complement(5583..6038)
                     /direction=LEFT
                     /label=f1 ori
                     /note="f1 bacteriophage origin of replication; arrow
                     indicates direction of (+) strand synthesis"
     primer_bind     complement(5720..5741)
                     /label=F1ori-F
                     /note="F1 origin, forward primer"
     primer_bind     5932..5951
                     /label=F1ori-R
                     /note="F1 origin, reverse primer"
ORIGIN
        1 cccattcgcc attcaggctg cgcaactgtt gggaagggcg atcggtgcgg gcctcttcgc
       61 tattacgcca gctgcgcgct cgctcgctca ctgaggccgc ccgggcaaag cccgggcgtc
      121 gggcgacctt tggtcgcccg gcctcagtga gcgagcgagc gcgcagagag ggagtggcca
      181 actccatcac taggggttcc ttgtagttaa tgattaaccc gccatgctac ttatctacgt
      241 agccatgctc taggaagatc gtaggttaat taaggcctcc gcgccgggtt ttggcgcctc
      301 ccgcgggcgc ccccctcctc acggcgagcg ctgccacgtc agacgaaggg cgcagcgagc
      361 gtcctgatcc ttccgcccgg acgctcagga cagcggcccg ctgctcataa gactcggcct
      421 tagaacccca gtatcagcag aaggacattt taggacggga cttgggtgac tctagggcac
      481 tggttttctt tccagagagc ggaacaggcg aggaaaagta gtcccttctc ggcgattctg
      541 cggagggatc tccgtggggc ggtgaacgcc gatgattata taaggacgcg ccgggtgtgg
      601 cacagctagt tccgtcgcag ccgggatttg ggtcgcggtt cttgtttgtg gatcgctgtg
      661 atcgtcactt ggcgactagt gccaccatga ttgactatac tgctgctggt ttcaccctcc
      721 tccaaggtgc acatctgtac gctcctgaag acagaggtat ctgcgatgtg ctggttgcca
      781 acggtaagat catcgctgtg gcctccaaca ttcctagcga catcgttcca aactgcaccg
      841 ttgtcgatct gagcggacag atcctctgtc caggattcat tgatcagcac gtgcacctca
      901 ttggaggagg aggcgaagct ggtcctacta ctagaactcc cgaagtcgca ctgtctcgcc
      961 tcacagaggc aggcgttacc tccgtcgtgg gactcctggg tactgatagc atctctaggc
     1021 accctgagtc tctgctggca aagaccagag ccctcaatga ggagggtatc tccgcttgga
     1081 tgctgactgg tgcttatcac gtcccatctc gcaccattac tggcagcgtg gagaaggacg
     1141 ttgcaatcat cgacagagtg atcggtgtta agtgcgctat ctccgaccac aggagcgctg
     1201 ctcccgacgt ctatcacctg gccaacatgg cagccgagag cagagtcggt ggtctgctcg
     1261 gtggcaagcc aggagttacc gtgttccaca tgggtgactc taagaaggca ctgcaaccca
     1321 tctatgacct gctggagaac tgtgacgtcc caatctccaa gctgctgcct acccacgtca
     1381 acaggaacgt gcctctcttc taccaagctc tggagttcgc aagaaagggt ggcaccatcg
     1441 acatcacctc tagcattgat gaacccgtcg ctccagctga gggaatcgca agggctgtcc
     1501 aagcaggtat cccactggca agggtgacac tcagctctga tggcaacggc tcccagccat
     1561 tcttcgatga tgaaggaaat ctgactcaca ttggcgtggc tggatttgaa actctcctgg
     1621 aaacagttca ggttctggtt aaggactacg acttcagcat ttctgacgct ctcagaccac
     1681 tcacctctag cgtcgctggc ttcctgaacc tgactggtaa aggcgaaatc ctccctggta
     1741 atgacgctga tctgctggtg atgacacccg aactgcgcat tgagcaggtc tatgcaagag
     1801 gaaagctgat ggttaaggac ggaaaggctt gtgtcaaggg cacattcgag actgctggtg
     1861 gctctggagg caccggaggg tctggaggga ctggaggctc tggaggtact ggcggttctg
     1921 gaggtaccgg ttacccatac gatgtgcctg attacgcagg atccggtaag attgaagagg
     1981 gcaaactggt tatctggatc aatggcgata agggctacaa tggcctggca gaggtcggta
     2041 agaagttcga gaaagataca ggcatcaaag ttactgtgga acacccagat aagctggagg
     2101 agaagttccc tcaggtcgca gcaactggcg acggtccaga catcatcttc tgggcacacg
     2161 ataggttcgg tggctatgcc caatctggcc tgctggctga gattactcct gataaggctt
     2221 tccaggacaa gctgtatcca ttcacctggg atgctgtgag atacaatggc aagctgatcg
     2281 cataccctat tgctgtggaa gctctgagcc tgatctacaa caaggacctg ctgcctaatc
     2341 ctcctaagac atgggaagaa atccctgcac tggacaagga actgaaggcc aaaggcaagt
     2401 ccgcactgat gttcaacctg caggagcctt actttacctg gccactgatt gctgccgacg
     2461 gtggttacgc tttcaagtac gagaatggta agtacgacat caaagatgtg ggtgtggaca
     2521 atgctggtgc caaagctggt ctgactttcc tggtggatct gatcaagaac aagcacatga
     2581 atgcagacac tgactattct atcgcagagg ctgctttcaa caaaggcgaa accgcaatga
     2641 ctatcaatgg tccttgggca tggtctaaca tcgacactag caaagtcaac tacggtgtca
     2701 ccgttctgcc aaccttcaag ggtcagccaa gcaaaccttt cgttggcgtg ctgagcgcag
     2761 gtatcaacgc tgcctctcct aacaaagagc tggctaagga gtttctggag aactacctgc
     2821 tgacagacga aggtctggag gcagtgaaca aggacaagcc actgggtgcc gtggctctga
     2881 agagctacga agaagaactg gccaaggacc ctcgcatcgc tgctacaatg gagaacgcac
     2941 agaagggtga gatcatgcca aacatcccac agatgagcgc attctggtat gccgtgagga
     3001 ccgctgttat caacgcagct tctggcagac agaccgtgga tgaagccctg aaagacgcac
     3061 agacctaagc ggccgctcat aaagctcgac tgtgccttct agttgccagc catctgttgt
     3121 ttgcccctcc cccgtgcctt ccttgaccct ggaaggtgcc actcccactg tcctttccta
     3181 ataaaatgag gaaattgcat cgcattgtct gagtaggtgt cattctattc tggggggtgg
     3241 ggtggggcag gacagcaagg gggaggattg ggaagacaat agcaggcatg ctggggatgc
     3301 ggtccggact gtacaattgc attcatttta tgtttcaggt tcagggggag atgtgggagg
     3361 ttttttaaag caagtaaaac ctctacaaat gtggtaaaat cgataaggat cttcctagag
     3421 catggctacg tagataagta gcatggcggg ttaatcatta actacaagga acccctagtg
     3481 atggagttgg ccactccctc tctgcgcgct cgctcgctca ctgaggccgg gcgaccaaag
     3541 gtcgcccgac gcccgggctt tgcccgggcg gcctcagtga gcgagcgagc gcgcagctgc
     3601 attaatgaat cggccaacgc gcggggagag gcggtttgcg tattgggcgc tcttccgctt
     3661 cctcgctcac tgactcgctg cgctcggtcg ttcggctgcg gcgagcggta tcagctcact
     3721 caaaggcggt aatacggtta tccacagaat caggggataa cgcaggaaag aacatgtgag
     3781 caaaaggcca gcaaaaggcc aggaaccgta aaaaggccgc gttgctggcg tttttccata
     3841 ggctccgccc ccctgacgag catcacaaaa atcgacgctc aagtcagagg tggcgaaacc
     3901 cgacaggact ataaagatac caggcgtttc cccctggaag ctccctcgtg cgctctcctg
     3961 ttccgaccct gccgcttacc ggatacctgt ccgcctttct cccttcggga agcgtggcgc
     4021 tttctcatag ctcacgctgt aggtatctca gttcggtgta ggtcgttcgc tccaagctgg
     4081 gctgtgtgca cgaacccccc gttcagcccg accgctgcgc cttatccggt aactatcgtc
     4141 ttgagtccaa cccggtaaga cacgacttat cgccactggc agcagccact ggtaacagga
     4201 ttagcagagc gaggtatgta ggcggtgcta cagagttctt gaagtggtgg cctaactacg
     4261 gctacactag aagaacagta tttggtatct gcgctctgct gaagccagtt accttcggaa
     4321 aaagagttgg tagctcttga tccggcaaac aaaccaccgc tggtagcggt ggtttttttg
     4381 tttgcaagca gcagattacg cgcagaaaaa aaggatctca agaagatcct ttgatctttt
     4441 ctacggggtc tgacgctcag tggaacgaaa actcacgtta agggattttg gtcatgagat
     4501 tatcaaaaag gatcttcacc tagatccttt taaattaaaa atgaagtttt aaatcaatct
     4561 aaagtatata tgagtaaact tggtctgaca gttaccaatg cttaatcagt gaggcaccta
     4621 tctcagcgat ctgtctattt cgttcatcca tagttgcctg actccccgtc gtgtagataa
     4681 ctacgatacg ggagggctta ccatctggcc ccagtgctgc aatgataccg cgagacccac
     4741 gctcaccggc tccagattta tcagcaataa accagccagc cggaagggcc gagcgcagaa
     4801 gtggtcctgc aactttatcc gcctccatcc agtctattaa ttgttgccgg gaagctagag
     4861 taagtagttc gccagttaat agtttgcgca acgttgttgc cattgctaca ggcatcgtgg
     4921 tgtcacgctc gtcgtttggt atggcttcat tcagctccgg ttcccaacga tcaaggcgag
     4981 ttacatgatc ccccatgttg tgcaaaaaag cggttagctc cttcggtcct ccgatcgttg
     5041 tcagaagtaa gttggccgca gtgttatcac tcatggttat ggcagcactg cataattctc
     5101 ttactgtcat gccatccgta agatgctttt ctgtgactgg tgagtactca accaagtcat
     5161 tctgagaata gtgtatgcgg cgaccgagtt gctcttgccc ggcgtcaata cgggataata
     5221 ccgcgccaca tagcagaact ttaaaagtgc tcatcattgg aaaacgttct tcggggcgaa
     5281 aactctcaag gatcttaccg ctgttgagat ccagttcgat gtaacccact cgtgcaccca
     5341 actgatcttc agcatctttt actttcacca gcgtttctgg gtgagcaaaa acaggaaggc
     5401 aaaatgccgc aaaaaaggga ataagggcga cacggaaatg ttgaatactc atactcttcc
     5461 tttttcaata ttattgaagc atttatcagg gttattgtct catgagcgga tacatatttg
     5521 aatgtattta gaaaaataaa caaatagggg ttccgcgcac atttccccga aaagtgccac
     5581 ctaaattgta agcgttaata ttttgttaaa attcgcgtta aatttttgtt aaatcagctc
     5641 attttttaac caataggccg aaatcggcaa aatcccttat aaatcaaaag aatagaccga
     5701 gatagggttg agtgttgttc cagtttggaa caagagtcca ctattaaaga acgtggactc
     5761 caacgtcaaa ggnnnnnnnn nnnnnnnnnn nnnnnnnnnn nnnnnnnnnn nnnnnnnnnn
     5821 ntnnnnnnnn nnnnnnnnnn nnnnnnnnnn nnnnnnnnnn nnnnnnnnnn nnnnnnnnnn
     5881 nnnnnnnnnn nnnnnnnnnn nnnnnnnnnn nnngnnnnnn nnnnnnnnnn nnnnnnnnnn
     5941 nnnnnnnnnn nnnnnnnnnn nnnnnnnnnn nnnnnnnnnn nnnnnnnnnn nnnnnnnnnn
     6001 nnnnnnnnnn nnnnnnnnnn nnnnnnnnnn nnnnnnnn
//
