>Addgene plasmid #178056 | pAAV-UBC-XRI-HA | depositor partial sequence | sequence record 345561 | XRI-HA
ATGATTGACTATACTGCTGCTGGTTTCACCCTCCTCCAAGGTGCACATCTGTACGCTCCTGAAGACAGAG
GTATCTGCGATGTGCTGGTTGCCAACGGTAAGATCATCGCTGTGGCCTCCAACATTCCTAGCGACATCGT
TCCAAACTGCACCGTTGTCGATCTGAGCGGACAGATCCTCTGTCCAGGATTCATTGATCAGCACGTGCAC
CTCATTGGAGGAGGAGGCGAAGCTGGTCCTACTACTAGAACTCCCGAAGTCGCACTGTCTCGCCTCACAG
AGGCAGGCGTTACCTCCGTCGTGGGACTCCTGGGTACTGATAGCATCTCTAGGCACCCTGAGTCTCTGCT
GGCAAAGACCAGAGCCCTCAATGAGGAGGGTATCTCCGCTTGGATGCTGACTGGTGCTTATCACGTCCCA
TCTCGCACCATTACTGGCAGCGTGGAGAAGGACGTTGCAATCATCGACAGAGTGATCGGTGTTAAGTGCG
CTATCTCCGACCACAGGAGCGCTGCTCCCGACGTCTATCACCTGGCCAACATGGCAGCCGAGAGCAGAGT
CGGTGGTCTGCTCGGTGGCAAGCCAGGAGTTACCGTGTTCCACATGGGTGACTCTAAGAAGGCACTGCAA
CCCATCTATGACCTGCTGGAGAACTGTGACGTCCCAATCTCCAAGCTGCTGCCTACCCACGTCAACAGGA
ACGTGCCTCTCTTCTACCAAGCTCTGGAGTTCGCAAGAAAGGGTGGCACCATCGACATCACCTCTAGCAT
TGATGAACCCGTCGCTCCAGCTGAGGGAATCGCAAGGGCTGTCCAAGCAGGTATCCCACTGGCAAGGGTG
ACACTCAGCTCTGATGGCAACGGCTCCCAGCCATTCTTCGATGATGAAGGAAATCTGACTCACATTGGCG
TGGCTGGATTTGAAACTCTCCTGGAAACAGTTCAGGTTCTGGTTAAGGACTACGACTTCAGCATTTCTGA
CGCTCTCAGACCACTCACCTCTAGCGTCGCTGGCTTCCTGAACCTGACTGGTAAAGGCGAAATCCTCCCT
GGTAATGACGCTGATCTGCTGGTGATGACACCCGAACTGCGCATTGAGCAGGTCTATGCAAGAGGAAAGC
TGATGGTTAAGGACGGAAAGGCTTGTGTCAAGGGCACATTCGAGACTGCTGGTGGCTCTGGAGGCACCGG
AGGGTCTGGAGGGACTGGAGGCTCTGGAGGTACTGGCGGTTCTGGAGGTACCGGTTACCCATACGATGTG
CCTGATTACGCAGGATCCGGTAAGATTGAAGAGGGCAAACTGGTTATCTGGATCAATGGCGATAAGGGCT
ACAATGGCCTGGCAGAGGTCGGTAAGAAGTTCGAGAAAGATACAGGCATCAAAGTTACTGTGGAACACCC
AGATAAGCTGGAGGAGAAGTTCCCTCAGGTCGCAGCAACTGGCGACGGTCCAGACATCATCTTCTGGGCA
CACGATAGGTTCGGTGGCTATGCCCAATCTGGCCTGCTGGCTGAGATTACTCCTGATAAGGCTTTCCAGG
ACAAGCTGTATCCATTCACCTGGGATGCTGTGAGATACAATGGCAAGCTGATCGCATACCCTATTGCTGT
GGAAGCTCTGAGCCTGATCTACAACAAGGACCTGCTGCCTAATCCTCCTAAGACATGGGAAGAAATCCCT
GCACTGGACAAGGAACTGAAGGCCAAAGGCAAGTCCGCACTGATGTTCAACCTGCAGGAGCCTTACTTTA
CCTGGCCACTGATTGCTGCCGACGGTGGTTACGCTTTCAAGTACGAGAATGGTAAGTACGACATCAAAGA
TGTGGGTGTGGACAATGCTGGTGCCAAAGCTGGTCTGACTTTCCTGGTGGATCTGATCAAGAACAAGCAC
ATGAATGCAGACACTGACTATTCTATCGCAGAGGCTGCTTTCAACAAAGGCGAAACCGCAATGACTATCA
ATGGTCCTTGGGCATGGTCTAACATCGACACTAGCAAAGTCAACTACGGTGTCACCGTTCTGCCAACCTT
CAAGGGTCAGCCAAGCAAACCTTTCGTTGGCGTGCTGAGCGCAGGTATCAACGCTGCCTCTCCTAACAAA
GAGCTGGCTAAGGAGTTTCTGGAGAACTACCTGCTGACAGACGAAGGTCTGGAGGCAGTGAACAAGGACA
AGCCACTGGGTGCCGTGGCTCTGAAGAGCTACGAAGAAGAACTGGCCAAGGACCCTCGCATCGCTGCTAC
AATGGAGAACGCACAGAAGGGTGAGATCATGCCAAACATCCCACAGATGAGCGCATTCTGGTATGCCGTG
AGGACCGCTGTTATCAACGCAGCTTCTGGCAGACAGACCGTGGATGAAGCCCTGAAAGACGCACAGACC
